Addgene plasmid #121975: GBSGFP insulator
Purpose: Gli activity reporter, mouse transgenesis
Depositing lab: James Briscoe. Depositing organization: Francis Crick Institute. Publication: Gene regulatory logic for reading the Sonic Hedgehog signaling gradient in the vertebrate neural tube. Balaskas N, Ribeiro A, Panovska J, Dessaud E, Sasai N, Page KM, Briscoe J, Ribes V. Cell. 2012 Jan 20;148(1-2):273-84. doi: 10.1016/j.cell.2011.10.047. PubMed 22265416.
Backbone
  Vector backbone: pJC4-5
  Modifications to backbone: chick insulator - 8xdel5 hsp68 promoter -EGFP-polyA- chick insulator
  Vector type: mouse transgenesis
Growth in bacteria
  Bacterial resistance: Ampicillin, 100 μg/mL
  Growth temperature: 37°C
  Growth strain: DH5alpha
  Copy number: High Copy
Gene/Insert
  Gene/Insert name: GBS(long)-GFP-insulator
  Species: M. musculus (mouse)
  Entrez Gene: Gnb5 (a.k.a. GBS, Gbeta5, Hg2e, flr)
  Cloning method: Restriction Enzyme; 5′ cloning site BamHI (destroyed during cloning); 3′ cloning site BamHI (destroyed during cloning)
  Sequencing primers: 5′ unknown
Terms and licenses: Academic/Nonprofit Terms; Industry Terms: Not Available to Industry
How to cite: GBSGFP insulator was a gift from James Briscoe (Addgene plasmid # 121975 ; http://n2t.net/addgene:121975 ; RRID:Addgene_121975)
