[The description below was written by a language model from this plasmid's Addgene catalogue record.]
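Description:
GBSGFP insulator is a mouse transgenesis construct built on the pJC4-5 backbone that serves as a transcriptional reporter of Gli activity, the readout of Sonic Hedgehog signalling. It is propagated in E. coli as a high-copy plasmid under ampicillin selection; the record does not name the origin of replication and no feature table is provided, so the element order below comes only from the catalogue description of the backbone modifications.

The payload is arranged as chick insulator, 8xdel5 element, hsp68 promoter, EGFP, polyA signal, and a second chick insulator. The 8xdel5 element, together with the insert name "GBS(long)", indicates a multimerised (eight-copy) array of Gli binding sites placed upstream of the hsp68 promoter. hsp68 is a minimal promoter widely used in mouse transgenic enhancer assays because it has little basal activity of its own, so EGFP expression depends on Gli transcription factors occupying the upstream sites. The flanking chick insulators are intended to shield the cassette from chromatin and enhancer effects at the random integration site, giving more consistent reporter expression between transgenic lines. The insert was introduced by restriction cloning at BamHI sites that were destroyed in the process.

The catalogue links the insert to the mouse gene Gnb5, apparently because "GBS" is an alias of that gene. This looks like an automated annotation artefact, since nothing else in the record suggests that Gnb5 sequence is present. The stated use is generating transgenic mice in which GFP fluorescence reports where and how strongly Gli-mediated transcription is active, for example in studies of the Sonic Hedgehog gradient in the developing neural tube.
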