>Addgene plasmid #121975 | GBSGFP insulator | depositor partial sequence | sequence record 233810 | GBSGFP insulator sequence 3267 bps
CGAGCGGCCGCTTCGAGGTCGACGGTATCGATAAGCTTGATTCGAGGATCCTTATGACGGAGGCTAACAA
GCAGGGAACACCCAAGTAGAAGCTGGCTGTCAGATCCTTATGACGGAGGCTAACAAGCAGGGAACACCCA
AGTAGAAGCTGGCTGTCAGATCCTTATGACGGAGGCTAACAAGCAGGGAACACCCAAGTAGAAGCTGGCT
GTCAGATCCTTATGACGGAGGCTAACAAGCAGGGAACACCCAAGTAGAAGCTGGCTGTCAGATCCTTATG
ACGGAGGCTAACAAGCAGGGAACACCCAAGTAGAAGCTGGCTGTCAGATCCTTATGACGGAGGCTAACAA
GCAGGGAACACCCAAGTAGAAGCTGGCTGTCAGATCCTTATGACGGAGGCTAACAAGCAGGGAACACCCA
AGTAGAAGCTGGCTGTCAGATCCTTATGACGGAGGCTAACAAGCAGGGAACACCCAAGTAGAAGCTGGCT
GTCAGATCTGTCGAATCGAATTCCTGCAGCCCGGCGCGCCCGGGCGATCGCGGGTACCGAGCTCCAGGAA
CATCCAAACTGAGCAGCCGGGGTCCCCCCCACCCCCCACCCCGCCCCTCCCGGCAACTTTGAGCCTGTGC
TGGGACAGAGCCTCTAGTTCCTAAATTAGTCCATGAGGTCAGAGGCAGCACTGCCATTGTAACGCGATTG
GAGAGGATCACGTCACCGGACACGCCCCCAGGCATCTCCCTGGGTCTCCTAAACTTGGCGGGGAGAAGTT
TTAGCCCTTAAGTTTTAGCCTTTAACCCCCATATTCAGAACTGTGCGAGTTGGCGAAACCCCACAAATCA
CAACAAACTGTACACAACACCGAGCTAGAGGTGATCTTTCTTGTCCATTCCACACAGGCCTTAGTAATGC
GTCGCCATAGCAACAGTGTCACTAGTAGCACCAGCACTTCCCCACACCCTCCCCCTCAGGAATCCGTACT
CTCCAGTGAACCCCAGAAACCTCTGGAGAGTTCTGGACAAGGGCGGAACCCACAACTCCGATTACTCAAG
GGAGGCGGGGAAGCTCCACCAGACGCGAAACTGCTGGAAGATTCCTGGCCCCAAGGCCTCCTCCGGCTCG
CTGATTGGCCCAGCGGAGAGTGGGCGGGGCCGGTGAAGACTCCTTAAAGGCGCAGGGCGGCGAGCAGGTC
ACCAGACGCTGACAGCTACTCAGAACCAAATCTGGTTCCATCCAGAGACAAGCGAAGACAAGAGAAGCAG
AGCGAGCGGCGCGTTCCCGATCCTCGGCCAGGACCAGCCTTCCCCAGAGCATCCCTGCCGCGGAGCGCAA
CCTTCCCAGGAGCATCCCTGCCGCGGAGCGCAACTTTCCCCGGAGCATCCACGCCGCGGAGCGCAGCCTT
CCAGAAGCAGAGCGCGGCGCCATGGTGAGCAAGGGCGAGGAGCTGTTCACCGGGGTGGTGCCCATCCTGG
TCGAGCTGGACGGCGACGTAAACGGCCACAAGTTCAGCGTGTCCGGCGAGGGCGAGGGCGATGCCACNTA
CGGCAAGCTGACCCTGAAGTTCATCTGCACCACCGGCAAGCTGCCCGTGCCCTGGCCCACCCTCGTGACC
ACCCTGACCTACGGCGTGCAGTGCTTCAGCCGCTACCCCGACCACATGAAGCAGCACGACTTCTTCAAGT
CCGCCATGCCCGAAGGCTACGTCCAGGAGCGCACCATCTTCTTCAAGGACGACGGCAACTACAAGACCCG
CGCCGAGGTGAAGTTCGAGGGCGACACCCTGGTGAACCGCATCGAGCTGAAGGGCATCGACTTCAAGGAG
GACGGCAACATCCTGGGGCACAAGCTGGAGTACAACTACAACAGCCACAACGTCTATATCATGGCCGACA
AGCAGAAGAACGGCATCAAGGTGAACTTCAAGATCCGCCACAACATCGAGGACGGCAGCGTGCAGCTCGC
CGACCACTACCAGCAGAACACCCCCATCGGCGACGGCCCCGTGCTGCTGCCCGACAACCACTACCTGAGC
ACCCAGTCCGCCCTGAGCAAAGACCCCAACGAGAAGCGCGATCACATGGTCCTGCTGGAGTTCGTGACCG
CCGCCGGGATCACTCTCGGCATGGACGAGCTGTACAAGTAAAGCGGCCGCGACTCTAGATAAGTAATGAT
CATAATCAGCCATATCACATCTGTAGAGGTTTTACTTGCTTTAAAAAACCTCCCACACCTCCCCCTGAAC
CTGAAACATAAAATGAATGCAATTGTTGTTGTTAACTTGTTTATTGCAGCTTATAATGGTTACAAATAAA
GCAATAGCATCACAAATTTCACAAATAAAGCATTTTTTTCACTGCATTCTAGTTGTGGTTTGTCCAAACT
CATCAATGTATCTTATCATGTCTGGATCCCCGGGTACCGAGCTCGCTAGAGGGACAGCCCCCCCCCAAAG
CCCCCAGGGATGTAATTACGTCCCTCCCCCGCTAGGGGGCAGCAGCGAGCCGCCCGGGGCTCCGCTCCGG
TCCGGCGCTCCCCCCGCATCCCCGAGCCGGCAGCGTGCGGGGACAGCCCGGGCACGGGGAAGGTGGCACG
GGATCGCTTTCCTCTGAACGCTTCTCGCTGCTCTTTGAGCCTGCAGACACCTGGGGGGATACGGGGAAAA
AGCTTTAGGCTGAAAGAGAGATTTAGAATGACAGAATCATAGAACGGCCTGGGTTGCAAAGGAGCACAGT
GCTCATCCAGATCCAACCCCCTGCTATGTGCAGGGTCATCAACCAGCAGCCCAGGCTGCCCAGAGCCACA
TCCAGCCTGGCCTTGAATGCCTGCAGGGATGGGGCATCCACAGCCTCCTTGGGCAACCTGTTCAGTGCGT
CACCACCCTCTGGGGGAAAAACTGCCTCCTCATATCCAACCCAAACCTCCCCTGTCTCAGTGTAAAGCCA
TTCCCCCTTGTCCTATCAAGGGGGAGTTTGCTGTGACATTGTTGGTCTGGGGTGACACATGTTTGCCAAT
TCAGTGCATCACGGAGAGGCAGATCTTGGGGATAAGGAAGTGCAGGACAGCATGGACGTGGGACATGCAG
GTGTTGAGGGCTCTGGGACACTCTCCAAGTCACAGCGTTCAGAACAGCCTTAAGGATAAGAAGATAGGAT
AGAAAGGACAAAGAGCAAGTTAAAACCCAGCATGGAGAGGAGCACAAAAAGGCCACAGACACTGCTGGTC
CCTGTGTCTGAGCCTGCATGTTTGATGGTGTCTGGATGCAAGCAGAA
