>Addgene plasmid #121975 | GBSGFP insulator | addgene partial sequence | sequence record 365453 | Addgene Partial NGS Result
GAGCAAGTTAAAACCCAGCATGGAGAGGAGCACAAAAAGGCCACAGACACTGCTGGTCCCTGTGTCTGAG
CCTGCATGTTTGATGGTGTCTGGATGCAAGCAGAAGGGGTGGAAGAGCTTGCCTGGAGAGATACAGCTGG
GTCAGTAGGACTGGGACAGGCAGCTGGAGAATTGCCATGTAGATGTTCATACAATCGTCAAATCATGAAG
GCTGGAAAAGCCCTCCAAGATCCCCAAGACCAACCCCAACCCACCCACCGTGCCCACTGGCCATGTCCCT
CAGTGCCACATCCCCACAGTTCTTCATCACCTCCAGGGACGGTGACCCCCCCACCTCCGTGGGCAGCTGT
GCCACTGCAGCACCGCTCTTTGGAGAAGGTAAATCTTGCTAAATCCAGCCCGACCCTCCCCTGGCACAAC
GTAAGGCCATTATCTCTCATCCAACTCCAGGACGGAGTCAGTGAGGATGGGGCTCTAGAGGATCCTTATG
ACGGAGGCTAACAAGCAGGGAACACCCAAGTAGAAGCTGGCTGTCAGATCCTTATGACGGAGGCTAACAA
GCAGGGAACACCCAAGTAGAAGCTGGCTGTCAGATCCTTATGACGGAGGCTAACAAGCAGGGAACACCCA
AGTAGAAGCTGGCTGTCAGATCCTTATGACGGAGGCTAACAAGCAGGGAACACCCAAGTAGAAGCTGGCT
GTCAGATCCTTATGACGGAGGCTAACAAGCAGGGAACACCCAAGTAGAAGCTGGCTGTCAGATCCTTATG
ACGGAGGCTAACAAGCAGGGAACACCCAAGTAGAAGCTGGCTGTCAGATCCTTATGACGGAGGCTAACAA
GCAGGGAACACCCAAGTAGAAGCTGGCTGTCAGATCCTTATGACGGAGGCTAACAAGCAGGGAACACCCA
AGTAGAAGCTGGCTGTCAGATCTGTCGAATCGAATTCCTGCAGCCCGGCGCGCCCGGGCGATCGCGGGTA
CCGAGCTCCAGGAACATCCAAACTGAGCAGCCGGGGTCCCCCCCACCCCCCACCCCGCCCCTCCCGGCAA
CTTTGAGCCTGTGCTGGGACAGAGCCTCTAGTTCCTAAATTAGTCCATGAGGTCAGAGGCAGCACTGCCA
TTGTAACGCGATTGGAGAGGATCACGTCACCGGACACGCCCCCAGGCATCTCCCTGGGTCTCCTAAACTT
GGCGGGGAGAAGTTTTAGCCCTTAAGTTTTAGCCTTTAACCCCCATATTCAGAACTGTGCGAGTTGGCGA
AACCCCACAAATCACAACAAACTGTACACAACACCGAGCTAGAGGTGATCTTTCTTGTCCATTCCACACA
GGCCTTAGTAATGCGTCGCCATAGCAACAGTGTCACTAGTAGCACCAGCACTTCCCCACACCCTCCCCCT
CAGGAATCCGTACTCTCCAGTGAACCCCAGAAACCTCTGGAGAGTTCTGGACAAGGGCGGAACCCACAAC
TCCGATTACTCAAGGGAGGCGGGGAAGCTCCACCAGACGCGAAACTGCTGGAAGATTCCTGGCCCCAAGG
CCTCCTCCGGCTCGCTGATTGGCCCAGCGGAGAGTGGGCGGGGCCGGTGAAGACTCCTTAAAGGCGCAGG
GCGGCGAGCAGGTCACCAGACGCTGACAGCTACTCAGAACCAAATCTGGTTCCATCCAGAGACAAGCGAA
GACAAGAGAAGCAGAGCGAGCGGCGCGTTCCCGATCCTCGGCCAGGACCAGCCTTCCCCAGAGCATCCCT
GCCGCGGAGCGCAACCTTCCCAGGAGCATCCCTGCCGCGGAGCGCAACTTTCCCCGGAGCATCCACGCCG
CGGAGCGCAGCCTTCCAGAAGCAGAGCGCGGCGCCATGGTGAGCAAGGGCGAGGAGCTGTTCACCGGGGT
GGTGCCCATCCTGGTCGAGCTGGACGGCGACGTAAACGGCCACAAGTTCAGCGTGTCCGGCGAGGGCGAG
GGCGATGCCACCTACGGCAAGCTGACCCTGAAGTTCATCTGCACCACCGGCAAGCTGCCCGTGCCCTGGC
CCACCCTCGTGACCACCCTGACCTACGGCGTGCAGTGCTTCAGCCGCTACCCCGACCACATGAAGCAGCA
CGACTTCTTCAAGTCCGCCATGCCCGAAGGCTACGTCCAGGAGCGCACCATCTTCTTCAAGGACGACGGC
AACTACAAGACCCGCGCCGAGGTGAAGTTCGAGGGCGACACCCTGGTGAACCGCATCGAGCTGAAGGGCA
TCGACTTCAAGGAGGACGGCAACATCCTGGGGCACAAGCTGGAGTACAACTACAACAGCCACAACGTCTA
TATCATGGCCGACAAGCAGAAGAACGGCATCAAGGTGAACTTCAAGATCCGCCACAACATCGAGGACGGC
AGCGTGCAGCTCGCCGACCACTACCAGCAGAACACCCCCATCGGCGACGGCCCCGTGCTGCTGCCCGACA
ACCACTACCTGAGCACCCAGTCCGCCCTGAGCAAAGACCCCAACGAGAAGCGCGATCACATGGTCCTGCT
GGAGTTCGTGACCGCCGCCGGGATCACTCTCGGCATGGACGAGCTGTACAAGTAAAGCGGCCGCGACTCT
AGATAAGTAATGATCATAATCAGCCATATCACATCTGTAGAGGTTTTACTTGCTTTAAAAAACCTCCCAC
ACCTCCCCCTGAACCTGAAACATAAAATGAATGCAATTGTTGTTGTTAACTTGTTTATTGCAGCTTATAA
TGGTTACAAATAAAGCAATAGCATCACAAATTTCACAAATAAAGCATTTTTTTCACTGCATTCTAGTTGT
GGTTTGTCCAAACTCATCAATGTATCTTATCATGTCTGGATCCCCGGGTACCGAGCTCGCTAGAGGGACA
GCCCCCCCCCAAAGCCCCCAGGGATGTAATTACGTCCCTCCCCCGCTAGGGGGCAGCAGCGAGCCGCCCG
GGGCTCCGCTCCGGTCCGGCGCTCCCCCCGCATCCCCGAGCCGGCAGCGTGCGGGGACAGCCCGGGCACG
GGGAAGGTGGCACGGGATCGCTTTCCTCTGAACGCTTCTCGCTGCTCTTTGAGCCTGCAGACACCTGGGG
GGATACGGGGAAAAAGCTTTAGGCTGAAAGAGAGATTTAGAATGACAGAATCATAGAACGGCCTGGGTTG
CAAAGGAGCACAGTGCTCATCCAGATCCAACCCCCTGCTATGTGCAGGGTCATCAACCAGCAGCCCAGGC
TGCCCAGAGCCACATCCAGCCTGGCCTTGAATGCCTGCAGGGATGGGGCATCCACAGCCTCCTTGGGCAA
CCTGTTCAGTGCGTCACCACCCTCTGGGGGAAAAACTGCCTCCTCATATCCAACCCAAACCTCCCCTGTC
TCAGTGTAAAGCCATTCCCCCTTGTCCTATCAAGGGGGAGTTTGCTGTGACATTGTTGGTCTGGGGTGAC
ACATGTTTGCCAATTCAGTGCATCACGGAGAGGCAGATCTTGGGGATAAGGAAGTGCAGGACAGCATGGA
CGTGGGACATGCAGGTGTTGAGGGCTCTGGGACACTCTCCAAGTCACAGCGTTCAGAACAGCCTTAAGGA
TAAGAAGATAGGATAGAAGGACAAAGAGCAAGTTAAAACCCAGCATGGAGAGGAGCACAAAAAGGCCACA
GACACTGCTGGTCCCTGTGTCTGAGCCTGCATGTTTGATGGTGTCTGGATGCAAGCAGAAGGGGTGGAAG
AGCTTGCCTGGAGAGATACAGCTGGGTCAGTAGGACTGGGACAGGCAGCTGGAGAATTGCCATGTAGATG
TTCATACAATCGTCAAATCATGAAGGCTGGAAAAGCCCTCCAAGATCCCCAAGACCAACCCCAACCCACC
CACCGTGCCCACTGGCCATGTCCCTCAGTGCCACATCCCCACAGTTCTTCATCACCTCCAGGGACGGTGA
CCCCCCCACCTCCGTGGGCAGCTGTGCCACTGCAGCACCGCTCTTTGGAGAAGGTAAATCTTGCTAAATC
CAGCCCGACCCTCCCCTGGCACAACGTAAGGCCATTATCTCTCATCCAACTCCAGGACGGAGTCAGTGAG
GATGGGGCTCTAGCGAGCTCGAATTCATTGCAGACTTTCACTGGTACCCTGTTTCCTTATCTGACCTGCT
TTAACTGGGTAAGCTTATGAAAAGTCTTGTGTAGAAGAGAAAGGGATAACAGCCTGTGCTAAATGAGGAA
GCTGCCTTGCCTGTTCCTGCTCAGTGGGGTTTCTGGCTATACTACATCAACTGAGTCAGTGCATCTTGAC
TAGTTCCCACACCTTTCTCTGAACAGAGAGAGTAAAGGGCTCAATAAGAAAAATACAGTTTATGGTCTGT
ACGTTGTATTACACGTCATCCCTTACTTTCTAAAAGGCATCTTCACTGAGAAAGACATGGATTTCTAACC
TTACAATCTCTACAAAGTTCAGAATACATAATAATCTTGAATTATGATTAACTGTTAGTTTTGACCAGGT
CTTCTGGCAGACAGGTCACATGTGTTAGTATCACTTATTCCTCAAGTGTTGATGTTAGTGTCAGCATATT
ACCGATGTTCCACAAACATTTCCTGAATGACTGTTAAACTTCCTACACATTAACGAGCCTCTGCATTTTT
TTCCAGCTTCCATCTATGATTTAAGTAAACTCTAGTTTTCCACTTCTTCATATTCTCTCTCTAGATCTCA
ATTATTGCAGTACCACTGTCCAAGGGCAGAGGAGGTTAGCTGGGCCCAGGCGGAGTCAATTCTCTACTCC
CCACCCTGTGGGTGTGTTCAGCCTTGTGAGCCAGCATCAGGCTTGAGCACAGCAGTGCTGAGTCATGCTG
AGTCATGCTGAGGCTTAGGGTGTGTGGCCAGATGTTTTCAGCTGTGAGTGATCAGTGCTATCTGGGTCTC
TAGGAGGAAGTCCACAGGGAAGGTGAAAAGAAAATAAGTTTGCTCCCTGAAGAAAACATTACTTACACCA
GCATTACAATGAAAAGGGGACCCTGCCTTGCTGTGTGACATAACCTAGAATATTTTATTTTCTAGTTAAA
AATTACTTCTCATGATCTTTATTAGAAGTTATAACAAATCATTTTTTAGAAATGTAAAGTTTATTTAGAC
TCATACCTAGAAGCAACAGAATCACACATTTTAGTGTACACACACACACACACACGCACACACACACACA
TGACTTTTGTTCATAAACTATGCAATTGTTAATGAAATGCTATTTGGAATGGGCTTGAATTCGTATTCTA
TAGTGTCACCTAAATCCAATTCACTGGCCGTCGTTTTACAACGTCGTGACTGGGAAAACCCTGGCGTTAC
CCAACTTAATCGCCTTGCAGCACATCCCCCTTTCGCCAGCTGGCGTAATAGCGAAGAGGCCCGCACCGAT
CGCCCTTCCCAACAGTTGCGCAGCCTGAATGGCGAATGGCGCCTGATGCGGTATTTTCTCCTTACGCATC
TGTGCGGTATTTCACACCGCATATGGTGCACTCTCAGTACAATCTGCTCTGATGCCGCATAGTTAAGCCA
GCCCCGACACCCGCCAACACCCGCTGACGCGCCCTGACGGGCTTGTCTGCTCCCGGCATCCGCTTACAGA
CAAGCTGTGACCGTCTCCGGGAGCTGCATGTGTCAGAGGTTTTCACCGTCATCACCGAAACGCGCGAGAC
GAAAGGGCCTCGTGATACGCCTATTTTTATAGGTTAATGTCATGATAATAATGGTTTCTTAGACGTCAGG
TGGCACTTTTCGGGGAAATGTGCGCGGAACCCCTATTTGTTTATTTTTCTAAATACATTCAAATATGTAT
CCGCTCATGAGACAATAACCCTGATAAATGCTTCAATAATATTGAAAAAGGAAGAGTATGAGTATTCAAC
ATTTCCGTGTCGCCCTTATTCCCTTTTTTGCGGCATTTTGCCTTCCTGTTTTTGCTCACCCAGAAACGCT
GGTGAAAGTAAAAGATGCTGAAGATCAGTTGGGTGCACGAGTGGGTTACATCGAACTGGATCTCAACAGC
GGTAAGATCCTTGAGAGTTTTCGCCCCGAAGAACGTTTTCCAATGATGAGCACTTTTAAAGTTCTGCTAT
GTGGCGCGGTATTATCCCGTATTGACGCCGGGCAAGAGCAACTCGGTCGCCGCATACACTATTCTCAGAA
TGACTTGGTTGAGTACTCACCAGTCACAGAAAAGCATCTTACGGATGGCATGACAGTAAGAGAATTATGC
AGTGCTGCCATAACCATGAGTGATAACACTGCGGCCAACTTACTTCTGACAACGATCGGAGGACCGAAGG
AGCTAACCGCTTTTTTGCACAACATGGGGGATCATGTAACTCGCCTTGATCGTTGGGAACCGGAGCTGAA
TGAAGCCATACCAAACGACGAGCGTGACACCACGATGCCTGTAGCAATGGCAACAACGTTGCGCAAACTA
TTAACTGGCGAACTACTTACTCTAGCTTCCCGGCAACAATTAATAGACTGGATGGAGGCGGATAAAGTTG
CAGGACCACTTCTGCGCTCGGCCCTTCCGGCTGGCTGGTTTATTGCTGATAAATCTGGAGCCGGTGAGCG
TGGGTCTCGCGGTATCATTGCAGCACTGGGGCCAGATGGTAAGCCCTCCCGTATCGTAGTTATCTACACG
ACGGGGAGTCAGGCAACTATGGATGAACGAAATAGACAGATCGCTGAGATAGGTGCCTCACTGATTAAGC
ATTGGTAACTGTCAGACCAAGTTTACTCATATATACTTTAGATTGATTTAAAACTTCATTTTTAATTTAA
AAGGATCTAGGTGAAGATCCTTTTTGATAATCTCATGACCAAAATCCCTTAACGTGAGTTTTCGTTCCAC
TGAGCGTCAGACCCCGTAGAAAAGATCAAAGGATCTTCTTGAGATCCTTTTTTTCTGCGCGTAATCTGCT
GCTTGCAAACAAAAAAACCACCGCTACCAGCGGTGGTTTGTTTGCCGGATCAAGAGCTACCAACTCTTTT
TCCGAAGGTAACTGGCTTCAGCAGAGCGCAGATACCAAATACTGTTCTTCTAGTGTAGCCGTAGTTAGGC
CACCACTTCAAGAACTCTGTAGCACCGCCTACATACCTCGCTCTGCTAATCCTGTTACCAGTGGCTGCTG
CCAGTGGCGATAAGTCGTGTCTTACCGGGTTGGACTCAAGACGATAGTTACCGGATAAGGCGCAGCGGTC
GGGCTGAACGGGGGGTTCGTGCACACAGCCCAGCTTGGAGCGAACGACCTACACCGAACTGAGATACCTA
CAGCGTGAGCTATGAGAAAGCGCCACGCTTCCCGAAGGGAGAAAGGCGGACAGGTATCCGGTAAGCGGCA
GGGTCGGAACAGGAGAGCGCACGAGGGAGCTTCCAGGGGGAAACGCCTGGTATCTTTATAGTCCTGTCGG
GTTTCGCCACCTCTGACTTGAGCGTCGATTTTTGTGATGCTCGTCAGGGGGGCGGAGCCTATGGAAAAAC
GCCAGCAACGCGGCCTTTTTACGGTTCCTGGCCTTTTGCTGGCCTTTTGCTCACATGTTCTTTCCTGCGT
TATCCCCTGATTCTGTGGATAACCGTATTACCGCCTTTGAGTGAGCTGATACCGCTCGCCGCAGCCGAAC
GACCGAGCGCAGCGAGTCAGTGAGCGAGGAAGCGGAAGAGCGCCCAATACGCAAACCGCCTCTCCCCGCG
CGTTGGCCGATTCATTAATGCAGCTGGCACGACAGGTTTCCCGACTGGAAAGCGGGCAGTGAGCGCAACG
CAATTAATGTGAGTTAGCTCACTCATTAGGCACCCCAGGCTTTACACTTTATGCTTCCGGCTCGTATGTT
GTGTGGAATTGTGAGCGGATAACAATTTCACACAGGAAACAGCTATGACCATGATTACGCCAAGCTCTAA
TACGACTCACTATAGGGAGACAAGCTTGCATGCCTGCAGGTCGACTCTAGAGGGACAGCCCCCCCCCAAA
GCCCCCAGGGATGTAATTACGTCCCTCCCCCGCTAGGGGGCAGCAGCGAGCCGCCCGGGGCTCCGCTCCG
GTCCGGCGCTCCCCCCGCATCCCCGAGCCGGCAGCGTGCGGGGACAGCCCGGGCACGGGGAAGGTGGCAC
GGGATCGCTTTCCTCTGAACGCTTCTCGCTGCTCTTTGAGCCTGCAGACACCTGGGGGGATACGGGGAAA
AAGC
